>Addgene plasmid #72995 | pBP-TL11 | depositor partial sequence | sequence record 133846 | Partial sequence between BsaI sites - Backbone pBP-RBS_H1
GGTCTCAGTACAGATCTAATAATTTTGTTTAACTTTAAAGGGATACATATGAGACC
