>Addgene plasmid #72995 | pBP-TL11 | addgene partial sequence | sequence record 147319 | RNAde-BB-1F 5'-tgccacctgacgtctaagaa-3'
AATAGGCGTATCACGAGGCAGAATTTCAGATAAAAAAAATCCTTAGCTTTCGCTAAGGATGATTTCTGGA
ATTCGCGGCCGCTTCTAGAACGTCTCAATCTCTATTTGACGGCTAGCTCAGTCCTAGGTACAGTGCTAGC
GGTCTCAGTACAGATCTAATAATTTTGTTTAACTTTAAAGGGATACATATGAGACCGCGTAAAGGAGAAG
AACTTTTCACTGGAGTTGTCCCAATTCTTGTTGAATTAGATGGTGATGTTAATGGGCACAAATTTTCTGT
CAGTGGAGAGGGTGAAGGTGATGCAACATACGGAAAACTTACCCTTAAATTTATTTGCACTACTGGAAAA
CTACCTGTTCCATGGCCAACACTTGTCACTACTTTCGGTTATGGTGTTCAATGCTTTGCGAGATACCCAG
ATCATATGAAACAGCATGACTTTTTCAAGAGTGCCATGCCCGAAGGTTATGTACAGGAAAGAACTATATT
TTTCAAAGATGACGGGAACTACAAGACACGTGCTGAAGTCAAGTTTGAAGGTGATACCCTTGTTAATAGA
ATCGAGTTAAAAGGTATTGATTTTAAAGAAGATGGAAACATTCTTGGACACAAATTGGAATACAACTATA
ACTCACACAATGTATACATCATGGCAGACAAACAAAAGAATGGAATCAAAGTTAACTTCAAAATTAGACA
CAACATTGAAGATGGAAGCGTTCAACTAGCAGACCATTATCAACAAAATACTCCAATTGGCGATGGCCCT
GTCCTTTTACCAGACAACCATTACCTGTCCACACAATCTGCCCTTTCGAAAGATCCCAACGAAAAGAGAG
ATCACATGGTCCTTCTTGAGTTTGTAACAGCTGCTGG
