>Addgene plasmid #72995 | pBP-TL11 | addgene partial sequence | sequence record 157787 | RNAde-BB-2R 5'-attaccgcctttgagtgagc -3'
GCGCAGCGAGTCAGTGAGCGAGGAAGCCTGCATAACGCGAAGTAATCTTTTCGGTTTTAAAGAAAAAGGG
CAGGGTGGTGACACCTTGCCCTTTTTTGCCGGACTGCAGCGTCTCTGGCAAACATATAAACGCAGAAAGG
CCCACCCGAAGGTGAGCCAGTGTGACTCTAGTAGAGAGCGTTCACCGACAAACAACAGATAAAACGAAAG
GCCCAGTCTTTCGACTGAGCCTTTCGTTTTATTTGATGCCTGGTCGATTATTTGTATAGTTCATCCATGC
CATGTGTAATCCCAGCAGCTGTTACAAACTCAAGAAGGACCATGTGATCTCTCTTTTCGTTGGGATCTTT
CGAAAGGGCAGATTGTGTGGACAGGTAATGGTTGTCTGGTAAAAGGACAGGGCCATCGCCAATTGGAGTA
TTTTGTTGATAATGGTCTGCTAGTTGAACGCTTCCATCTTCAATGTTGTGTCTAATTTTGAAGTTAACTT
TGATTCCATTCTTTTGTTTGTCTGCCATGATGTATACATTGTGTGAGTTATAGTTGTATTCCAATTTGTG
TCCAAGAATGTTTCCATCTTCTTTAAAATCAATACCTTTTAACTCGATTCTATTAACAAGGGTATCACCT
TCAAACTTGACTTCAGCACGTGTCTTGTAGTTCCCGTCATCTTTGAAAAATATAGTTCTTTCCTGTACAT
AACCTTCGGGCATGGCACTCTTGAAAAAGTCATGCTGTTTCATATGATCTGGGTATCTCGCAAAGCATTG
AACACCATAACCGAA
