[The description below was written by a language model from this plasmid's Addgene catalogue record.]
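Description:
pBP-TL11 is a basic-part plasmid from the EcoFlex kit, a modular cloning (MoClo) toolkit for synthetic biology in E. coli. It is built on the iGEM pSB1C3 backbone, a high-copy bacterial cloning vector selected with chloramphenicol through its CAT (chloramphenicol acetyltransferase) gene. In this version the CAT coding sequence carries a silent single-nucleotide change (C435G) that removes an internal BsmBI recognition site. That edit matters because MoClo-style assembly relies on Type IIS restriction enzymes, and stray internal sites in the backbone would interfere with ordered, one-pot assembly of parts.

The payload is a short synthetic ribosome binding site designated L4 (listed as "RBS_L4"). As a translation-initiation part, it is meant to be combined with separately stored promoter, coding-sequence, tag and terminator parts to build complete transcription units, which can then be stacked into multigene constructs. Its name suggests it is one member of a series of RBS variants that let users tune protein expression levels, but the record gives no relative strength for L4. It also does not state the flanking cloning sites or the overhangs that define the part's position in an assembly.

On its own the plasmid carries no expression cassette. It serves as a storage and donor vector for the RBS element. The insert region can be checked by sequencing from the standard VF2 and VR primer sites flanking the pSB1C3 cloning region. No feature table was supplied, so further details such as the type of replication origin are not confirmed here beyond the high-copy designation.
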