Addgene plasmid #72995: pBP-TL11
Purpose: RBS_L4
Depositing lab: Paul Freemont. Depositing organization: Imperial College London. Publication: EcoFlex: A Multifunctional MoClo Kit for E. coli Synthetic Biology. Moore SJ, Lai HE, Kelwick RJ, Chee SM, Bell DJ, Polizzi KM, Freemont PS. ACS Synth Biol. 2016 May 2. 10.1021/acssynbio.6b00031 PubMed 27096716.
Backbone
  Vector backbone: pSB1C3
  Backbone manufacturer: iGEM
  Backbone size w/o insert (bp): 3039
  Vector type: Synthetic Biology
Growth in bacteria
  Bacterial resistance: Chloramphenicol, 25 μg/mL
  Growth temperature: 37°C
  Growth strain: JM109
  Copy number: High Copy
Gene/Insert
  Gene/Insert name: L4 RBS
  Species: Synthetic
  Mutation: CAT gene - C435G (nucleotide) - silent mutagenesis to remove BsmBI site
  Cloning method: Restriction Enzyme; 5′ cloning site Unknown (unknown if destroyed); 3′ cloning site Unknown (unknown if destroyed)
  Sequencing primers: 5′ VF2 (5' tgccacctgacgtctaagaa 3'); 3′ VR (5' attaccgcctttgagtgagc 3')
Terms and licenses: Academic/Nonprofit Terms; Industry Terms: Not Available to Industry
How to cite: pBP-TL11 was a gift from Paul Freemont (Addgene plasmid # 72995 ; http://n2t.net/addgene:72995 ; RRID:Addgene_72995)
